>Addgene plasmid #152951 | pGBW-m4134355 | depositor full sequence | sequence record 295963 | Full Sequence
CACCATGTACACTCGCTATGTCGATAACAACTTCTGTGGCCCTGATGGCTACCCTCTTGAGTGCATTAAA
GACCTTCTAGCACGTGCTGGTAAAGCTTCATGCACTTTGTCCGAACAACTGGACTTTATTGACACTAAGA
GGGGTGTATACTGCTGCCGTGAACATGAGCATGAAATTGCTTGGTACACGGAACGTTCTGAAAAGAGCTA
TGAATTGCAGACACCTTTTGAAATTAAATTGGCAAAGAAATTTGACACCTTCAATGGGGAATGTCCAAAT
TTTGTATTTCCCTTAAATTCCATAATCAAGACTATTCAACCAAGGGTTGAAAAGAAAAAGCTTGATGGCT
TTATGGGTAGAATTCGATCTGTCTATCCAGTTGCGTCACCAAATGAATGCAACCAAATGTGCCTTTCAAC
TCTCATGAAGTGTGATCATTGTGGTGAAACTTCATGGCAGACGGGCGATTTTGTTAAAGCCACTTGCGAA
TTTTGTGGCACTGAGAATTTGACTAAAGAAGGTGCCACTACTTGTGGTTACTTACCCCAAAATGCTGTTG
TTAAAATTTATTGTCCAGCATGTCACAATTCAGAAGTAGGACCTGAGCATAGTCTTGCCGAATACCATAA
TGAATCTGGCTTGAAAACCATTCTTCGTAAGGGTGGTCGCACTATTGCCTTTGGAGGCTGTGTGTTCTCT
TATGTTGGTTGCCATAACAAGTGTGCCTATTGGGTTCCACGTGCTAGCGCTAACATAGGTTGTAACCATA
CAGGTGTTGTTGGAGAAGGTTCCGAAGGTCTTAATGACAACCTTCTTGAAATACTCCAAAAAGAGAAAGT
CAACATCAATATTGTTGGTGACTTTAAACTTAATGAAGAGATCGCCATTATTTTGGCATCTTTTTCTGCT
TCCACAAGTGCTTTTGTGGAAACTGTGAAAGGTTTGGATTATAAAGCATTCAAACAAATTGTTGAATCCT
GTGGTAATTTTAAAGTTACAAAAGGAAAAGCTAAAAAAGGTGCCTGGAATATTGGTGAACAGAAATCAAT
ACTGAGTCCTCTTTATGCATTTGCATCAGAGGCTGCTCGTGTTGTACGATCAATTTTCTCCCGCACTCTT
GAAACTGCTCAAAATTCTGTGCGTGTTTTACAGAAGGCCGCTATAACAATACTAGATGGAATTTCACAGT
ATTCACTGAGACTCATTGATGCTATGATGTTCACATCTGATTTGGCTACTAACAATCTAGTTGTAATGGC
CTACATTACAGGTGGTGTTGTTCAGTTGACTTCGCAGTGGCTAACTAACATCTTTGGCACTGTTTATGAA
AAACTCAAACCCGTCCTTGATTGGCTTGAAGAGAAGTTTAAGGAAGGTGTAGAGTTTCTTAGAGACGGTT
GGGAAATTGTTAAATTTATCTCAACCTGTGCTTGTGAAATTGTCGGTGGACAAATTGTCACCTGTGCAAA
GGAAATTAAGGAGAGTGTTCAGACATTCTTTAAGCTTGTAAATAAATTTTTGGCTTTGTGTGCTGACTCT
ATCATTATTGGTGGAGCTAAACTTAAAGCCTTGAATTTAGGTGAAACATTTGTCACGCACTCAAAGGGAT
TGTACAGAAAGTGTGTTAAATCCAGAGAAGAAACTGGCCTACTCATGCCTCTAAAAGCCCCAAAAGAAAT
TATCTTCTTAGAGGGAGAAACACTTCCCACAGAAGTGTTAACAGAGGAAGTTGTCTTGAAAACTGGTGAT
TTACAACCATTAGAACAACCTACTAGTGAAGCTGTTGAAGCTCCATTGGTTGGTACACCAGTTTGTATTA
ACGGGCTTATGTTGCTCGAAATCAAAGACACAGAAAAGTACTGTGCCCTTGCACCTAATATGATGGTAAC
AAACAATACCTTCACACTCAAAGGCGAAAACCTTTACTTTCAGTCGGGACGGCGAATCCCGGGGCTGATA
AATCCCTGGAAAAGGAGATGGAAGAAGAACTTTATTGCAGTGTCTGCGGCTAACCGGTTCAAAAAGATCA
GTTCAAGCGGCGCCCTAGATTACGACATTCCTACGACCGCCTCCGAGAATCTCTATTTCCAGGGTGAATT
TGGCTTGGCACAACATGACGAGGCCGTCGATAACAAGTTTAATAAAGAACAGCAGAACGCTTTCTATGAG
ATCCTTCACTTACCAAATCTGAACGAAGAGCAACGCAACGCTTTCATTCAGAGCCTGAAAGACGATCCCT
CGCAGTCTGCAAATCTCCTGGCCGAAGCCAAGAAGCTGAATGACGCACAGGCTCCAAAAGTTGATAACAA
GTTTAACAAGGAGCAGCAGAATGCTTTCTACGAGATATTGCACCTTCCTAATCTGAATGAGGAACAAAGA
AATGCATTTATCCAGTCCCTAAAAGACGATCCATCACAGAGTGCCAACCTGCTTGCGGAAGCCAAAAAGC
TCAATGATGCCCAGGCCCCGAAAGTAGACGCGAACCATCAATAAGGATCCGCAGGCCTCTGCTAGCTTGA
CTGACTGAGATACAGCGTACCTTCAGCTCACAGACATGATAAGATACATTGATGAGTTTGGACAAACCAC
AACTAGAATGCAGTGAAAAAAATGCTTTATTTGTGAAATTTGTGATGCTATTGCTTTATTTGTAACCATT
ATAAGCTGCAATAAACAAGTTAACAACAACAATTGCATTCATTTTATGTTTCAGGTTCAGGGGGAGGTGT
GGGAGGTTTTTTAAAGCAAGTAAAACCTCTACAAATGTGGTATTGGCCCATCTCTATCGGTATCGTAGCA
TAACCCCTTGGGGCCTCTAAACGGGTCTTGAGGGGTTTTTTGTGCCCCTCGGGCCGGATTGCTATCTACC
GGCATTGGCGCAGAAAAAAATGCCTGATGCGACGCTGCGCGTCTTATACTCCCACATATGCCAGATTCAG
CAACGGATACGGCTTCCCCAACTTGCCCACTTCCATACGTGTCCTCCTTACCAGAAATTTATCCTTAAGG
TCGTCAGCTATCCTGCAGGCGATCTCTCGATTTCGATCAAGACATTCCTTTAATGGTCTTTTCTGGACAC
CACTAGGGGTCAGAAGTAGTTCATCAAACTTTCTTCCCTCCCTAATCTCATTGGTTACCTTGGGCTATCG
AAACTTAATTAACCAGTCAAGTCAGCTACTTGGCGAGATCGACTTGTCTGGGTTTCGACTACGCTCAGAA
TTGCGTCAGTCAAGTTCGATCTGGTCCTTGCTATTGCACCCGTTCTCCGATTACGAGTTTCATTTAAATC
ATGTGAGCAAAAGGCCAGCAAAAGGCCAGGAACCGTAAAAAGGCCGCGTTGCTGGCGTTTTTCCATAGGC
TCCGCCCCCCTGACGAGCATCACAAAAATCGACGCTCAAGTCAGAGGTGGCGAAACCCGACAGGACTATA
AAGATACCAGGCGTTTCCCCCTGGAAGCTCCCTCGTGCGCTCTCCTGTTCCGACCCTGCCGCTTACCGGA
TACCTGTCCGCCTTTCTCCCTTCGGGAAGCGTGGCGCTTTCTCATAGCTCACGCTGTAGGTATCTCAGTT
CGGTGTAGGTCGTTCGCTCCAAGCTGGGCTGTGTGCACGAACCCCCCGTTCAGCCCGACCGCTGCGCCTT
ATCCGGTAACTATCGTCTTGAGTCCAACCCGGTAAGACACGACTTATCGCCACTGGCAGCAGCCACTGGT
AACAGGATTAGCAGAGCGAGGTATGTAGGCGGTGCTACAGAGTTCTTGAAGTGGTGGCCTAACTACGGCT
ACACTAGAAGAACAGTATTTGGTATCTGCGCTCTGCTGAAGCCAGTTACCTTCGGAAAAAGAGTTGGTAG
CTCTTGATCCGGCAAACAAACCACCGCTGGTAGCGGTGGTTTTTTTGTTTGCAAGCAGCAGATTACGCGC
AGAAAAAAAGGATCTCAAGAAGATCCTTTGATCTTTTCTACGGGGTCTGACGCTCAGTGGAACGAAAACT
CACGTTAAGGGATTTTGGTCATGAGATTATCAAAAAGGATCTTCACCTAGATCCTTTTAAATTAAAAATG
AAGTTTTAAATCAATCTAAAGTATATATGAGTAAACTTGGTCTGACAGTTACCAATGCTTAATCAGTGAG
GCACCTATCTCAGCGATCTGTCTATTTCGTTCATCCATAGTTGCATTTAAATTTCCGAACTCTCCAAGGC
CCTCGTCGGAAAATCTTCAAACCTTTCGTCCGATCCATCTTGCAGGCTACCTCTCGAACGAACTATCGCA
AGTCTCTTGGCCGGCCTTGCGCCTTGGCTATTGCTTGGCAGCGCCTATCGCCAGGTATTACTCCAATCCC
GAATATCCGAGATCGGGATCACCCGAGAGAAGTTCAACCTACATCCTCAATCCCGATCTATCCGAGATCC
GAGGAATATCGAAATCGGGGCGCGCCTGGCCTCCGCGCCGGGTTTTGGCGCCTCCCGCGGGCGCCCCCCT
CGTCACGGCGAGCGCTGCCACGTCAGACGAAGGGCGCAGGAGCGTCCTGATCCTTCCGCCCGGACGCTCA
GGACAGCGGCCCGCTGCTCATAAGACTCGGCCTTAGAACCCCAGTATCAGCAGAAGGACATTTTAGGACG
GGACTTGGGTGACTCTAGGGCACTGGTTTTCTTTCCAGAGAGCGGAACAGGCGAGGAAAAGTAGTCCCTT
CTCGGCGATTCTGCGGAGGGATCTCCGTGGGGCGGTGAACGCCGATGATTATATAAGGACGCGCCGGGTG
TGGCACAGCTAGTTCCGTCGCAGCCGGGATTTGGGTCGCGGTTCTTGTTTGTGGATCGCTGTGATCGTCA
CTTGGTGAGTAGCGGGCTGCTGGGCTGGCCGGGGCTTTCGTGGCCGCCGGGCCGCTCGGTGGGACGGAAG
CGTGTGGAGAGACCGCCAAGGGCTGTAGTCTGGGTCCGCGAGCAAGGTTGCCCTGAACTGGGGGTTGGGG
GGAGCGCAGCAAAATGGCGGCTGTTCCCGAGTCTTGAATGGAAGACGCTTGTGAGGCGGGCTGTGAGGTC
GTTGAAACAAGGTGGGGGGCATGGTGGGCGGCAAGAACCCAAGGTCTTGAGCCCTTCGCTAATGCGGGAA
AGCTCTTATTCGGGTGAGATGGGCTGGGCACCATCTGGGGACCCTGACGTGAAGTTTGTCACTGACTGGA
GAACTCGGTTTGTCGTCTGTTGCGGGGGCGGCAGTTATGGCGGTGCCGTTGGGCAGTGCACCCGTACCTT
TGGGAGCGCGCGCCCTCGTCGTGTCGTGACGTCACCCGTTCTGTTGGCTTATAATGCAGGGTGGGGCCAC
CTGCCGGTAGGTGTGCGGTAGGCTTTTCTCCGTCGCAGGACGCAGGGTTCGGGCCTAGGGTAGGCTCTCC
TGAATCGACAGGCGCCGGACCTCTGGTGAGGGGAGGGATAAGTGAGGCGTCAGTTTCTTTGGTCGGTTTT
ATGTACCTATCTTCTTAAGTAGCTGAAGCTCCGGTTTTGAACTATGCGCTCGGGGTTGGCGAGTGTGTTT
TGTGAAGTTTTTTAGGCACCTTTTGAAATGTAATCATTTGGGTCAATATGTAATTTTCAGTGTTAGACTT
GTAAATTGTCCGCTAAATTCTGGCCGTTTTTGGCTTTTTTGTTAGACAACATGGGTAAAAAGCCTGAACT
CACCGCGACGTCTGTCGAGAAGTTTCTGATCGAAAAGTTCGACAGCGTCTCCGACCTGATGCAGCTCTCG
GAGGGCGAAGAATCTCGTGCTTTCAGCTTCGATGTAGGAGGGCGTGGATATGTCCTGCGGGTAAATAGCT
GCGCCGATGGTTTCTACAAAGATCGTTATGTTTATCGGCACTTTGCATCCGCCGCGCTCCCGATTCCGGA
AGTGCTTGACATTGGGGAGTTCAGCGAGAGCCTGACCTATTGCATCTCCCGCCGTGCACAGGGTGTCACG
TTGCAAGACCTGCCTGAAACCGAACTGCCCGCTGTTCTGCAGCCGGTCGCGGAGGCAATGGATGCCATCG
CTGCCGCCGATCTTAGCCAGACGAGCGGGTTCGGCCCATTCGGACCGCAAGGAATCGGTCAATACACTAC
ATGGCGTGATTTCATATGCGCGATTGCTGATCCCCATGTGTATCACTGGCAAACTGTGATGGACGACACC
GTCAGTGCGTCCGTCGCGCAGGCTCTCGATGAGCTGATGCTTTGGGCCGAGGACTGCCCCGAAGTCCGGC
ACCTCGTGCACGCGGATTTCGGCTCCAACAATGTCCTGACGGACAATGGCCGCATAACAGCGGTCATTGA
CTGGAGCGAGGCGATGTTCGGGGATTCCCAATACGAGGTCGCCAACATCTTCTTCTGGAGGCCGTGGTTG
GCTTGTATGGAGCAGCAGACGCGCTACTTCGAGCGGAGGCATCCGGAGCTTGCAGGATCGCCCCGGCTCC
GGGCGTATATGCTCCGCATTGGTCTTGACCAACTCTATCAGAGCTTGGTTGACGGCAATTTCGATGATGC
AGCTTGGGCGCAGGGTCGATGCGACGCAATCGTCCGATCCGGAGCCGGGACTGTCGGGCGTACACAAATC
GCCCGCAGAAGCGCCGCCGTCTGGACCGATGGCTGTGTAGAAGTACTCGCCGATAGTGGAAACCGACGCC
CCAGCACTCGTCCGAGGGCAAAGGAATAAGCTAGTATGTAAGCCTAGTCTTAGATAATAAAATCGCTATC
CATCGAAGATGGATGTGTGTTGGTTTTTTGTGTGTGTAACGCTAGGCGCGCCTGGTGTACCGAGAACGAT
CCTCTCAGTGCGAGTCTCGACGATCCATATCGTTGCTTGGCAGTCAGCCAGTCGGAATCCAGCTTGGGAC
CCAGGAAGTCCAATCGTCAGATATTGTACTCAAGCCTGGTCACGGCAGCGTACCGATCTGTTTAAACCTA
GATATTGATAGTCTGATCGGTCAACGTATAATCGAGTCCTAGCTTTTGCAAACATCTATCAAGAGACAGG
ATCAGCAGGAGGCTTTCGCATGAGTATTCAACATTTCCGTGTCGCCCTTATTCCCTTTTTTGCGGCATTT
TGCCTTCCTGTTTTTGCTCACCCAGAAACGCTGGTGAAAGTAAAAGATGCTGAAGATCAGTTGGGTGCGC
GAGTGGGTTACATCGAACTGGATCTCAACAGCGGTAAGATCCTTGAGAGTTTTCGCCCCGAAGAACGCTT
TCCAATGATGAGCACTTTTAAAGTTCTGCTATGTGGCGCGGTATTATCCCGTATTGACGCCGGGCAAGAG
CAACTCGGTCGCCGCATACACTATTCTCAGAATGACTTGGTTGAGTATTCACCAGTCACAGAAAAGCATC
TTACGGATGGCATGACAGTAAGAGAATTATGCAGTGCTGCCATAACCATGAGTGATAACACTGCGGCCAA
CTTACTTCTGACAACGATTGGAGGACCGAAGGAGCTAACCGCTTTTTTGCACAACATGGGGGATCATGTA
ACTCGCCTTGATCGTTGGGAACCGGAGCTGAATGAAGCCATACCAAACGACGAGCGTGACACCACGATGC
CTGTAGCAATGGCAACAACCTTGCGTAAACTATTAACTGGCGAACTACTTACTCTAGCTTCCCGGCAACA
GTTGATAGACTGGATGGAGGCGGATAAAGTTGCAGGACCACTTCTGCGCTCGGCCCTTCCGGCTGGCTGG
TTTATTGCTGATAAATCTGGAGCCGGTGAGCGTGGGTCTCGCGGTATCATTGCAGCACTGGGGCCAGATG
GTAAGCCCTCCCGTATCGTAGTTATCTACACGACGGGGAGTCAGGCAACTATGGATGAACGAAATAGACA
GATCGCTGAGATAGGTGCCTCACTGATTAAGCATTGGTAACCGATTCTAGGTGCATTGGCGCAGAAAAAA
ATGCCTGATGCGACGCTGCGCGTCTTATACTCCCACATATGCCAGATTCAGCAACGGATACGGCTTCCCC
AACTTGCCCACTTCCATACGTGTCCTCCTTACCAGAAATTTATCCTTAAGATCGTTTAAACTCGACTCTG
GCTCTATCGAATCTCCGTCGTTTCGAGCTTACGCGAACAGCCGTGGCGCTCATTTGCTCGTCGGGCATCG
AATCTCGTCAGCTATCGTCAGCTTACCTTTTTGGCAGCGATCGCGGCTCCCGACATCTTGGACCATTAGC
TCCACAGGTATCTTCTTCCCTCTAGTGGTCATAACAGCAGCTTCAGCTACCTCTCAATTCAAAAAACCCC
TCAAGACCCGTTTAGAGGCCCCAAGGGGTTATGCTATCAATCGTTGCGTTACACACACAAAAAACCAACA
CACATCCATCTTCGATGGATAGCGATTTTATTATCTAACTGCTGATCGAGTGTAGCCAGATCTAGTAATC
AATTACGGGGTCATTAGTTCATAGCCCATATATGGAGTTCCGCGTTACATAACTTACGGTAAATGGCCCG
CCTGGCTGACCGCCCAACGACCCCCGCCCATTGACGTCAATAATGACGTATGTTCCCATAGTAACGCCAA
TAGGGACTTTCCATTGACGTCAATGGGTGGAGTATTTACGGTAAACTGCCCACTTGGCAGTACATCAAGT
GTATCATATGCCAAGTACGCCCCCTATTGACGTCAATGACGGTAAATGGCCCGCCTGGCATTATGCCCAG
TACATGACCTTATGGGACTTTCCTACTTGGCAGTACATCTACGTATTAGTCATCGCTATTACCATGCTGA
TGCGGTTTTGGCAGTACATCAATGGGCGTGGATAGCGGTTTGACTCACGGGGATTTCCAAGTCTCCACCC
CATTGACGTCAATGGGAGTTTGTTTTGGCACCAAAATCAACGGGACTTTCCAAAATGTCGTAACAACTCC
GCCCCATTGACGCAAATGGGCGGTAGGCGTGTACGGTGGGAGGTCTATATAAGCAGAGCTGGTTTAGTGA
ACCGTCAGATCAGATCTTTGTCGATCCTACCATCCACTCGACACACCCGCCAGCGGCCGC
Features (pLannotate 1.2.2; 21 found; start..end, strand, type, name):
      8..1915    +  CDS            R1A_SARS2 (fragment): Experimental evidence at protein level: Swiss-Prot protein existence level 1. [Non-structural protein 10]: Plays a pivotal role in viral transcription by stimulating both nsp14 3'-5' exoribonuclease and nsp16 2'-O-methyltransferase activities. Therefore plays an essential role in viral mRNAs cap methylation. From Severe acute respiratory syndrome coronavirus 2 (2019-nCoV) (SARS-CoV-2).
   1970..2047    +  CDS            MYLK2 (fragment): MYLK2_HUMAN - Experimental evidence at protein level: Swiss-Prot protein existence level 1. Implicated in the level of global muscle contraction and cardiac function. Phosphorylates a specific serine in the N-terminus of a myosin light chain. From Homo sapiens (Human).
   2129..2479    +  CDS            spa (fragment): SPA_STAAU - Experimental evidence at protein level: Swiss-Prot protein existence level 1. Plays a role in the inhibition of the host innate and adaptive immune responses. Possesses five immunoglobulin-binding domains that capture both the fragment crystallizable region (Fc region) and the Fab region (part of Ig that identifies antigen) of immunoglobulins (By similarity). In turn, Staphylococcus aureus is protected from phagocytic killing via inhibition of Ig Fc region. In addition, the host elicited B-cell response is prevented due to a decrease of antibody-secreting cell proliferation that en
   2560..2681    -  polyA_signal   SV40 poly(A) signal: SV40 polyadenylation signal
   2704..2773    -  CDS            large T antigen (fragment): large T antigen from SV40 (simian virus 40)
   2796..2842    +  terminator     T7 terminator: transcription terminator for bacteriophage T7 RNA polymerase
   2872..3008    +  terminator     rrnG terminator: transcription terminator from the E. coli ribosomal RNA rrnG operon (Albrechtsen et al., 1991)
   3053..3124    +  misc_feature   3' β-globin insulator: insulator downstream of the human β-globin locus (Farrell et al., 2002)
   3350..3938    -  rep_origin     ori: high-copy-number ColE1/pMB1/pBR322/pUC origin of replication
   4110..4174    -  CDS            bla(M) (fragment): β-lactamase lacking the signal sequence; bla(M); allows cytosolic expression of β-lactamase
   4438..5647    +  promoter       UbC promoter: human ubiquitin C promoter
   5657..6678    +  CDS            HygR (fragment): hygromycin B phosphotransferase confers resistance to hygromycin
   6706..6754    +  polyA_signal   poly(A) signal: synthetic polyadenylation signal
   7020..7880    +  CDS            AmpR: β-lactamase; bla; confers resistance to ampicillin, carbenicillin, and related antibiotics
   7893..8029    +  terminator     rrnG terminator: transcription terminator from the E. coli ribosomal RNA rrnG operon (Albrechtsen et al., 1991)
   8174..8245    +  misc_feature   5' β-globin insulator: insulator upstream of the human β-globin locus (Farrell et al., 2002)
   8250..8296    -  terminator     T7 terminator: transcription terminator for bacteriophage T7 RNA polymerase
   8314..8362    -  polyA_signal   poly(A) signal: synthetic polyadenylation signal
   8443..8746    +  enhancer       CMV enhancer: human cytomegalovirus immediate early enhancer
   8819..8836    -  promoter       CMV promoter (fragment): human cytomegalovirus (CMV) immediate early promoter
   8899..8950    +  promoter       CMVd2 promoter: truncated human cytomegalovirus (CMV) immediate early promoter that yields moderately reduced expression relative to the full-length promoter
