[The description below was written by a language model from this plasmid's Addgene catalogue record and pLannotate feature annotations shown in this document.]
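Description:
pGBW-m4134355 is a mammalian expression plasmid built on the pTwist_CMV_Hygro_6 backbone and carrying the wild-type coding sequence for SARS-CoV-2 non-structural protein 2 (nsp2), a cleavage product of the ORF1ab replicase polyprotein. In bacteria it is maintained at high copy through a ColE1/pUC-type origin and selected with ampicillin via an intact β-lactamase gene. For selection in mammalian cells it contains a separate cassette in which the human ubiquitin C promoter drives hygromycin B phosphotransferase, followed by a synthetic polyadenylation signal.

The nsp2 open reading frame, about 1.9 kb, is detected in the annotated 9,020 nt sequence as a fragment of the SARS-CoV-2 replicase polyprotein. The automated annotation's functional text refers to nsp10, but that is generic text attached to the polyprotein entry, and the catalogue identifies the insert as nsp2. Expression is driven by the CMV immediate early enhancer and promoter elements, which lie just upstream across the origin of the circular map, and transcripts end at an SV40 polyadenylation signal. Downstream of nsp2 and in the same orientation are fragments matching human myosin light chain kinase 2 and Staphylococcus aureus protein A. These fit the recorded C-terminal, TEV-cleavable tandem affinity purification tag, which classically combines a calmodulin-binding peptide with IgG-binding protein A domains so that the fusion can be purified in two sequential steps with protease release between them. Bacterial T7 and rrnG terminators, extra poly(A) signals and β-globin insulator elements flank the cassettes, presumably to limit transcriptional read-through and interference. The design suits expression of tagged nsp2 in mammalian cells, for example for affinity purification and study of host interaction partners, although the record itself states only mammalian expression as the purpose.
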