Addgene plasmid #152951: pGBW-m4134355
Purpose: Mammalian expression plasmid for SARS-CoV-2 nsp2
Depositing lab: Ginkgo Bioworks & Benjie Chen. Depositing organization: Ginkgo Bioworks.
Backbone
  Vector backbone: pTwist_CMV_Hygro_6
  Backbone size w/o insert (bp): 6525
  Vector type: Mammalian Expression
  Selectable markers: Hygromycin
Growth in bacteria
  Bacterial resistance: Ampicillin, 100 μg/mL
  Growth temperature: 37°C
  Growth strain: DH5alpha
  Copy number: High Copy
Gene/Insert
  Gene/Insert name: SARS-CoV-2 nsp2
  Species: Severe acute respiratory syndrome coronavirus 2
  Insert size (bp): 1907
  Mutation: wt
  Entrez Gene: ORF1ab (a.k.a. GU280_gp01)
  Promoter: CMV
  Tag / fusion protein: Cleavable TEV;TapTag (C terminal on backbone)
  Cloning method: Unknown
Resource information
  A portion of this plasmid was derived from a plasmid made by: GinkgoBioworks
Depositor comments: NCBI reference sequence: YP_009725298.1
How to cite: pGBW-m4134355 was a gift from Ginkgo Bioworks & Benjie Chen (Addgene plasmid # 152951 ; http://n2t.net/addgene:152951 ; RRID:Addgene_152951)
